Addgene plasmid #197169: pAAV-CAG-iRFP670-P2A-GFP
Purpose: Expresses the protein of iRFP670-P2A-GFP in mammalian cells
Depositing lab: Kiryl Piatkevich. Depositing organization: Westlake University. Publication: Quantitative assessment of near-infrared fluorescent proteins. Zhang H, Papadaki S, Sun X, Wang X, Drobizhev M, Yao L, Rehbock M, Koster RW, Wu L, Namikawa K, Piatkevich KD. Nat Methods. 2023 Sep 4. doi: 10.1038/s41592-023-01975-z. PubMed 37666982.
Backbone
  Vector backbone: pAAV-CAG-WPRE
  Vector type: AAV
Growth in bacteria
  Bacterial resistance: Ampicillin, 100 μg/mL
  Growth temperature: 37°C
  Growth strain: NEB Stable
  Copy number: High Copy
Gene/Insert
  Gene/Insert name: iRFP670-P2A-GFP
  Species: M. musculus (mouse)
  Cloning method: Gibson Cloning
Terms and licenses: Academic/Nonprofit Terms; Industry Terms: Not Available to Industry
Depositor comments: Please visit https://www.researchsquare.com/article/rs-797586/v1 for preprint.
How to cite: pAAV-CAG-iRFP670-P2A-GFP was a gift from Kiryl Piatkevich (Addgene plasmid # 197169 ; http://n2t.net/addgene:197169 ; RRID:Addgene_197169)
