[The description below was written by a language model from this plasmid's Addgene catalogue record and pLannotate feature annotations shown in this document.]
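Description:
pAAV-CAG-iRFP670-P2A-GFP is an adeno-associated virus transfer plasmid built on the pAAV-CAG-WPRE backbone for expressing a two-colour fluorescent reporter in mammalian cells. In bacteria it is maintained as a high-copy plasmid through a ColE1/pUC-type origin and selected with ampicillin via the β-lactamase gene. An f1 phage origin is also present. The expression cassette lies between two AAV2 inverted terminal repeats, the cis elements needed for replication and packaging of the intervening DNA into AAV particles when helper functions are supplied. It can therefore be used either for direct transfection or for producing recombinant AAV.

Expression is driven by the CAG promoter, annotated here as a CMV immediate-early enhancer fragment, the chicken β-actin promoter and chimeric intron sequences. This arrangement gives strong, broadly active transcription. The open reading frame encodes iRFP670, a near-infrared fluorescent protein derived from a Rhodopseudomonas palustris bacteriophytochrome that requires biliverdin as its chromophore. It is followed by EGFP. The gap between the two annotated coding regions corresponds to the P2A self-cleaving peptide named in the construct, although the feature table does not annotate it separately. P2A-mediated ribosomal skipping yields the two proteins from a single transcript in roughly equal amounts, so green fluorescence can serve as an internal reference for expression level when measuring near-infrared brightness. A WPRE downstream of EGFP enhances transcript stability and expression, and an SV40 polyadenylation signal terminates the message.

The catalogue lists mouse as the insert species, which does not match the bacterial and jellyfish origins of the two fluorescent proteins. The plasmid was deposited with a study quantitatively comparing near-infrared fluorescent proteins.
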