Features (pLannotate 1.2.2; 18 found; start..end, strand, type, name):
     31..279     +  enhancer       CMV enhancer (fragment): human cytomegalovirus immediate early enhancer
    281..558     +  promoter       chicken β-actin promoter: No description available
    559..694     +  intron         hybrid intron (fragment): hybrid between chicken β-actin (CBA) and minute virus of mice (MMV) introns (Gray et al., 2011)
    783..913     +  intron         chimeric intron (fragment): chimera between introns from chicken β-actin and rabbit β-globin
    985..1917    +  CDS            iRFP670: iRFP670 is a basic (constitutively fluorescent) near ir fluorescent protein published in 2013, derived from Rhodopseudomonas palustris CGA009. It has low acid sensitivity. It requires the cofactor biliverdin for fluorescence.
   2011..2727    +  CDS            EGFP: the original enhanced GFP (Yang et al., 1996) mammalian codon-optimized
   2728..2752    +  misc_feature   MCS (fragment): pBluescript multiple cloning site
   2752..3340    +  misc_feature   WPRE: woodchuck hepatitis virus posttranscriptional regulatory element
   3383..3504    -  polyA_signal   SV40 poly(A) signal: SV40 polyadenylation signal
   3527..3595    -  CDS            large T antigen (fragment): large T antigen from SV40 (simian virus 40)
   3666..3799    +  repeat_region  AAV2 ITR: inverted terminal repeat of adeno-associated virus serotype 2 inverted
   3793..3849    -  CDS            lacI (fragment): lac repressor; lacI; The lac repressor binds to the lac operator to inhibit transcription in E. coli. This inhibition can be relieved by adding lactose or isopropyl-β-D-thiogalactopyranoside (IPTG).
   4032..4620    -  rep_origin     ori: high-copy-number ColE1/pMB1/pBR322/pUC origin of replication
   4791..5651    -  CDS            AmpR: β-lactamase; bla; confers resistance to ampicillin, carbenicillin, and related antibiotics
   5652..5756    -  promoter       AmpR promoter: bla
   5809..6237    -  rep_origin     f1 ori (sequence partly withheld): f1 bacteriophage origin of replication; arrow indicates direction of (+) strand synthesis
   6242..6311    -  CDS            lacZα (fragment): LacZα fragment of β-galactosidase; lacZ fragment
   6306..6438    -  repeat_region  AAV2 ITR (fragment): inverted terminal repeat of adeno-associated virus serotype 2 inverted
>Addgene plasmid #197169 | pAAV-CAG-iRFP670-P2A-GFP | addgene full sequence | sequence record 387202 | Addgene NGS Result
TATCTACGTAGCCATGCTCTAGGAAGAGTACCATTGACGTCAATAATGACGTATGTTCCCATAGTAACGC
CAATAGGGACTTTCCATTGACGTCAATGGGTGGAGTATTTACGGTAAACTGCCCACTTGGCAGTACATCA
AGTGTATCATATGCCAAGTACGCCCCCTATTGACGTCAATGACGGTAAATGGCCCGCCTGGCATTATGCC
CAGTACATGACCTTATGGGACTTTCCTACTTGGCAGTACATCTACGTATTAGTCATCGCTATTACCATGG
TCGAGGTGAGCCCCACGTTCTGCTTCACTCTCCCCATCTCCCCCCCCTCCCCACCCCCAATTTTGTATTT
ATTTATTTTTTAATTATTTTGTGCAGCGATGGGGGCGGGGGGGGGGGGGGGGCGCGCGCCAGGCGGGGCG
GGGCGGGGCGAGGGGCGGGGCGGGGCGAGGCGGAGAGGTGCGGCGGCAGCCAATCAGAGCGGCGCGCTCC
GAAAGTTTCCTTTTATGGCGAGGCGGCGGCGGCGGCGGCCCTATAAAAAGCGAAGCGCGCGGCGGGCGGG
AGTCGCTGCGCGCTGCCTTCGCCCCGTGCCCCGCTCCGCCGCCGCCTCGCGCCGCCCGCCCCGGCTCTGA
CTGACCGCGTTACTCCCACAGGTGAGCGGGCGGGACGGCCCTTCTCCTCCGGGCTGTAATTAGCGCTTGG
TTTAATGACGGCTTGTTTCTTTTCTGTGGCTGCGTGAAAGCCTTGAGGGGCTCCGGGAGGGCCCTTTGTG
CGGGGGGAGCGGCTCGGGGCTGTCCGCGGGGGGACGGCTGCCTTCGGGGGGGACGGGGCAGGGCGGGGTT
CGGCTTCTGGCGTGTGACCGGCGGCTCTAGAGCCTCTGCTAACCATGTTCATGCCTTCTTCTTTTTCCTA
CAGCTCCTGGGCAACGTGCTGGTTATTGTGCTGTCTCATCATTTTGGCAAAGGATTGGATCCGGTACCGC
CACCATGGCGCGTAAGGTCGATCTCACCTCCTGCGATCGCGAGCCGATCCACATCCCCGGCAGCATTCAG
CCGTGCGGCTGCCTGCTAGCCTGCGACGCGCAGGCGGTGCGGATCACGCGCATTACGGAAAATGCCGGCG
CGTTCTTTGGACGCGAAACTCCGCGGGTCGGTGAGCTACTCGCCGATTACTTCGGCGAGACCGAAGCCCA
TGCGCTGCGCAACGCACTGGCGCAGTCCTCCGATCCAAAGCGACCGGCGCTGATCTTCGGTTGGCGCGAC
GGCCTGACCGGCCGCACCTTCGACATCTCACTGCATCGCCATGACGGTACATCGATCATCGAGTTCGAGC
CTGCGGCGGCCGAACAGGCCGACAATCCGCTGCGGCTGACGCGGCAGATCATCGCGCGCACCAAAGAACT
GAAGTCGCTCGAAGAGATGGCCGCACGGGTGCCGCGCTATCTGCAGGCGATGCTCGGCTATCACCGCGTG
ATGTTGTACCGCTTCGCGGACGACGGCTCCGGGATGGTGATCGGCGAGGCGAAGCGCAGCGACCTCGAGA
GCTTTCTCGGTCAGCACTTTCCGGCGTCGCTGGTCCCGCAGCAGGCGCGGCTACTGTACTTGAAGAACGC
GATCCGCGTGGTCTCGGATTCGCGCGGCATCAGCAGCCGGATCGTGCCCGAGCACGACGCCTCCGGCGCC
GCGCTCGATCTGTCGTTCGCGCACCTGCGCAGCATCTCGCCCTGCCATCTCGAATTTCTGCGGAACATGG
GCGTCAGCGCCTCGATGTCGCTGTCGATCATCATTGACGGCACGCTATGGGGATTGATCATCTGTCATCA
TTACGAGCCGCGTGCCGTGCCGATGGCGCAGCGCGTCGCGGCCGAAATGTTCGCCGACTTCTTATCGCTG
CACTTCACCGCCGCCCACCACCAACGCCGACCGGTTCACGTGGGAAGTGGGGCTACAAACTTCTCACTGC
TGAAACAGGCCGGGGATGTGGAGGAAAACCCAGGACCACACGTGACTAGTGTGAGCAAGGGCGAGGAGCT
GTTCACCGGGGTGGTGCCCATCCTGGTCGAGCTGGACGGCGACGTAAACGGCCACAAGTTCAGCGTGTCC
GGCGAGGGCGAGGGCGATGCCACCTACGGCAAGCTGACCCTGAAGTTCATCTGCACCACCGGCAAGCTGC
CCGTGCCCTGGCCCACCCTCGTGACCACCCTGACCTACGGCGTGCAGTGCTTCAGCCGCTACCCCGACCA
CATGAAGCAGCACGACTTCTTCAAGTCCGCCATGCCCGAAGGCTACGTCCAGGAGCGCACCATCTTCTTC
AAGGACGACGGCAACTACAAGACCCGCGCCGAGGTGAAGTTCGAGGGCGACACCCTGGTGAACCGCATCG
AGCTGAAGGGCATCGACTTCAAGGAGGACGGCAACATCCTGGGGCACAAGCTGGAGTACAACTACAACAG
CCACAACGTCTATATCATGGCCGACAAGCAGAAGAACGGCATCAAGGTGAACTTCAAGATCCGCCACAAC
ATCGAGGACGGCAGCGTGCAGCTCGCCGACCACTACCAGCAGAACACCCCCATCGGCGACGGCCCCGTGC
TGCTGCCCGACAACCACTACCTGAGCACCCAGTCCGCCCTGAGCAAAGACCCCAACGAGAAGCGCGATCA
CATGGTCCTGCTGGAGTTCGTGACCGCCGCCGGGATCACTCTCGGCATGGACGAGCTGTACAAGTAAGAA
TTCGATATCAAGCTTATCGATAATCAACCTCTGGATTACAAAATTTGTGAAAGATTGACTGGTATTCTTA
ACTATGTTGCTCCTTTTACGCTATGTGGATACGCTGCTTTAATGCCTTTGTATCATGCTATTGCTTCCCG
TATGGCTTTCATTTTCTCCTCCTTGTATAAATCCTGGTTGCTGTCTCTTTATGAGGAGTTGTGGCCCGTT
GTCAGGCAACGTGGCGTGGTGTGCACTGTGTTTGCTGACGCAACCCCCACTGGTTGGGGCATTGCCACCA
CCTGTCAGCTCCTTTCCGGGACTTTCGCTTTCCCCCTCCCTATTGCCACGGCGGAACTCATCGCCGCCTG
CCTTGCCCGCTGCTGGACAGGGGCTCGGCTGTTGGGCACTGACAATTCCGTGGTGTTGTCGGGGAAATCA
TCGTCCTTTCCTTGGCTGCTCGCCTGTGTTGCCACCTGGATTCTGCGCGGGACGTCCTTCTGCTACGTCC
CTTCGGCCCTCAATCCAGCGGACCTTCCTTCCCGCGGCCTGCTGCCGGCTCTGCGGCCTCTTCCGCGTCT
TCGCCTTCGCCCTCAGACGAGTCGGATCTCCCTTTGGGCCGCCTCCCCGCATCGATACCGTCGACCCGGG
CGGCCGCTTCGAGCAGACATGATAAGATACATTGATGAGTTTGGACAAACCACAACTAGAATGCAGTGAA
AAAAATGCTTTATTTGTGAAATTTGTGATGCTATTGCTTTATTTGTAACCATTATAAGCTGCAATAAACA
AGTTAACAACAACAATTGCATTCATTTTATGTTTCAGGTTCAGGGGGAGATGTGGGAGGTTTTTTAAAGC
AAGTAAAACCTCTACAAATGTGGTAAAATCGATAAGGATCTTCCTAGAGCATGGCTACGTAGATAAGTAG
CATGGCGGGTTAATCATTAACTACAAGGAACCCCTAGTGATGGAGTTGGCCACTCCCTCTCTGCGCGCTC
GCTCGCTCACTGAGGCCGGGCGACCAAAGGTCGCCCGACGCCCGGGCTTTGCCCGGGCGGCCTCAGTGAG
CGAGCGAGCGCGCAGCTGCATTAATGAATCGGCCAACGCGCGGGGAGAGGCGGTTTGCGTATTGGGCGCT
CTTCCGCTTCCTCGCTCACTGACTCGCTGCGCTCGGTCGTTCGGCTGCGGCGAGCGGTATCAGCTCACTC
AAAGGCGGTAATACGGTTATCCACAGAATCAGGGGATAACGCAGGAAAGAACATGTGAGCAAAAGGCCAG
CAAAAGGCCAGGAACCGTAAAAAGGCCGCGTTGCTGGCGTTTTTCCATAGGCTCCGCCCCCCTGACGAGC
ATCACAAAAATCGACGCTCAAGTCAGAGGTGGCGAAACCCGACAGGACTATAAAGATACCAGGCGTTTCC
CCCTGGAAGCTCCCTCGTGCGCTCTCCTGTTCCGACCCTGCCGCTTACCGGATACCTGTCCGCCTTTCTC
CCTTCGGGAAGCGTGGCGCTTTCTCATAGCTCACGCTGTAGGTATCTCAGTTCGGTGTAGGTCGTTCGCT
CCAAGCTGGGCTGTGTGCACGAACCCCCCGTTCAGCCCGACCGCTGCGCCTTATCCGGTAACTATCGTCT
TGAGTCCAACCCGGTAAGACACGACTTATCGCCACTGGCAGCAGCCACTGGTAACAGGATTAGCAGAGCG
AGGTATGTAGGCGGTGCTACAGAGTTCTTGAAGTGGTGGCCTAACTACGGCTACACTAGAAGAACAGTAT
TTGGTATCTGCGCTCTGCTGAAGCCAGTTACCTTCGGAAAAAGAGTTGGTAGCTCTTGATCCGGCAAACA
AACCACCGCTGGTAGCGGTGGTTTTTTTGTTTGCAAGCAGCAGATTACGCGCAGAAAAAAAGGATCTCAA
GAAGATCCTTTGATCTTTTCTACGGGGTCTGACGCTCAGTGGAACGAAAACTCACGTTAAGGGATTTTGG
TCATGAGATTATCAAAAAGGATCTTCACCTAGATCCTTTTAAATTAAAAATGAAGTTTTAAATCAATCTA
AAGTATATATGAGTAAACTTGGTCTGACAGTTACCAATGCTTAATCAGTGAGGCACCTATCTCAGCGATC
TGTCTATTTCGTTCATCCATAGTTGCCTGACTCCCCGTCGTGTAGATAACTACGATACGGGAGGGCTTAC
CATCTGGCCCCAGTGCTGCAATGATACCGCGAGACCCACGCTCACCGGCTCCAGATTTATCAGCAATAAA
CCAGCCAGCCGGAAGGGCCGAGCGCAGAAGTGGTCCTGCAACTTTATCCGCCTCCATCCAGTCTATTAAT
TGTTGCCGGGAAGCTAGAGTAAGTAGTTCGCCAGTTAATAGTTTGCGCAACGTTGTTGCCATTGCTACAG
GCATCGTGGTGTCACGCTCGTCGTTTGGTATGGCTTCATTCAGCTCCGGTTCCCAACGATCAAGGCGAGT
TACATGATCCCCCATGTTGTGCAAAAAAGCGGTTAGCTCCTTCGGTCCTCCGATCGTTGTCAGAAGTAAG
TTGGCCGCAGTGTTATCACTCATGGTTATGGCAGCACTGCATAATTCTCTTACTGTCATGCCATCCGTAA
GATGCTTTTCTGTGACTGGTGAGTACTCAACCAAGTCATTCTGAGAATAGTGTATGCGGCGACCGAGTTG
CTCTTGCCCGGCGTCAATACGGGATAATACCGCGCCACATAGCAGAACTTTAAAAGTGCTCATCATTGGA
AAACGTTCTTCGGGGCGAAAACTCTCAAGGATCTTACCGCTGTTGAGATCCAGTTCGATGTAACCCACTC
GTGCACCCAACTGATCTTCAGCATCTTTTACTTTCACCAGCGTTTCTGGGTGAGCAAAAACAGGAAGGCA
AAATGCCGCAAAAAAGGGAATAAGGGCGACACGGAAATGTTGAATACTCATACTCTTCCTTTTTCAATAT
TATTGAAGCATTTATCAGGGTTATTGTCTCATGAGCGGATACATATTTGAATGTATTTAGAAAAATAAAC
AAATAGGGGTTCCGCGCACATTTCCCCGAAAAGTGCCACCTAAATTGTAAGCGTTAATATTTTGTTAAAA
TTCGCGTTAAATTTTTGTTAAATCAGCTCATTTTTTAACCAATAGGCCGAAATCGGCAAAATCCCTTATA
AATCAAAAGAATAGACCGAGATAGGGT
[37 nt withheld, positions 5908-5944]
AAAGAACGTGGACTCCAACGTCAAAGG
[49 nt withheld, positions 5972-6020]
T
[91 nt withheld, positions 6022-6112]
G
[124 nt withheld, positions 6114-6237]
CCCATTCGCCATTCAGGCTGCGCAACTGTTGGGAAGGGCGATCGGTGCGGGCCTCTTCGCTATTACGCCA
GCTGCGCGCTCGCTCGCTCACTGAGGCCGCCCGGGCAAAGCCCGGGCGTCGGGCGACCTTTGGTCGCCCG
GCCTCAGTGAGCGAGCGAGCGCGCAGAGAGGGAGTGGCCAACTCCATCACTAGGGGTTCCTTGTAGTTAA
TGATTAACCCGCCATGCTACT
